>Addgene plasmid #209575 | pFlare9A-Clip2E9 Mutant | addgene full sequence | sequence record 424741 | Addgene NGS Result
TAGTTATTAATAGTAATCAATTACGGGGTCATTAGTTCATAGCCCATATATGGAGTTCCGCGTTACATAA
CTTACGGTAAATGGCCCGCCTGGCTGACCGCCCAACGACCCCCGCCCATTGACGTCAATAATGACGTATG
TTCCCATAGTAACGCCAATAGGGACTTTCCATTGACGTCAATGGGTGGAGTATTTACGGTAAACTGCCCA
CTTGGCAGTACATCAAGTGTATCATATGCCAAGTACGCCCCCTATTGACGTCAATGACGGTAAATGGCCC
GCCTGGCATTATGCCCAGTACATGACCTTATGGGACTTTCCTACTTGGCAGTACATCTACGTATTAGTCA
TCGCTATTACCATGGTGATGCGGTTTTGGCAGTACATCAATGGGCGTGGATAGCGGTTTGACTCACGGGG
ATTTCCAAGTCTCCACCCCATTGACGTCAATGGGAGTTTGTTTTGGCACCAAAATCAACGGGACTTTCCA
AAATGTCGTAACAACTCCGCCCCATTGACGCAAATGGGCGGTAGGCGTGTACGGTGGGAGGTCTATATAA
GCAGAGCTGGTTTAGTGAACCGTCAGATCCGCTAGCGCTACCGGACTCAGATCTACCATTGGTGCACCTG
ACTCCTGAGGAGAAGTCTGCCGTTACTGCCCTGTGGGGCAAGGTGAACGTGGAAGAGTTGGTGGTGAGGC
CCTGGGCCACCAGTAAGTATCAAGGTTACAAGACAGGTTTAAGGAGACCAATAGAAACTGGGCATGTGGA
GACAGAGAAGACTCACGCGTTTCTGAATTCTTCTAACTGCCCTCAAATGCACGGTGGCATGTGCACAGGC
ACACATACTAAATGAATAAATAAAATGCACCTAACAAACAAAGAAAGACTGACTCTTTAAATCCCACAAA
GGAAGAAACTGGGGTACCCATAGCCACTGCGTTATCAGAGGCTGGCAAGGGGTGGTTCCCAGAGCCTCTT
CTGCCTTGAACACACGCCCAGCTAGCCCCAGTGATGGGAGGGCACCCAGGAGAAAGCAATTCCGGCTCAT
TGAAGTCTTGTTCACGGAAGATGACGCACGGAATATTCCTTTCCCCACGTCCCTGCCTTCCCTGTCCACC
CTGCCATCCCTCCCCCACCCCCGCCCTGGGTGGAGCAGACCCAGACCCAGCTGGAGCACGCGCGCATTGG
GGAGCTGGAGCAGAGCCTGCTATTGGAGAAGGCGCAGGCCGAGCGGCTGCTCAGAGAATTAGCGGATAAC
AGGGTAAACCGCGCCTGCCACTGTCACCCACCCGGCCAGCGCCTTGGCCCCTAGATGCCCCCTTTGCTTT
TTAAATCATTTCCTCTGCCATCACAATGGCTCCTCTTACTATTGCTTTTTGGAGACCCTTCTGAACTCCC
CTCTGGGAGGGAAGCTGAGATTTAGAGTCAAGCTCACTGTGGCCAAGTAGTGCTCTTAGGGAAGGGGGGT
TTGGTCCTCTGGGATTTCTTCCAAGTTCATTGCTCCTTGAGCAGAGGTGTCTCTGTGAGACCTTCCCTGT
GCCTCCCTCCTGTCCCTTGCCAGAAAGAAGCCTTCTTGGAGTGGCCTGCCCCTTACTTGGATAGACATGG
GCTTCCTTGGCAGGAATGCAGACCCAGAGTGTTCTAGCCTAGAGAATCTTAAGATGGCAGCAGAGAGCCA
ACCTGGAGGACGGATCCATAGTCGACCACCATGGTGGCTTAGATCCGGGCATGTGGAGACAGAGAAGACT
GTTGAGTTTGTGATAAGCACTGACTCTCTCTGCCTATTGGTCTATTTTCCCTCCCTCAGTGGCGGTCGAG
GACAAACTCTACGCGGACTTGCCAGTACGCTTCGTGAGCAAGGGCGAGGAGCTGTTCACCGGGGTGGTGC
CCATCCTGGTCGAGCTGGACGGCGACGTAAACGGCCACAAGTTCAGCGTGTCCGGCGAGGGCGAGGGCGA
CGCCACCTACGGCAAGCTGACCCTGAAGTTCATCTGCACCACCGGCAAGCTGCCCGTGCCCTGGCCCACC
CTCGTGACCACCCTGACCTACGGCGTGCAGTGCTTTAGCCGCTACCCCGACCACCTGAAGCAGCACGACT
TCTTCAAGAGTGCAATGCCCGAAGGCTACGTCCAGGAGCGCACCATCTTCTTCAAGGACGACGGCAACTA
CAAGACCCGCGCCGAGGTGAAGTTCGAGGGCGACACCCTGGTGAACCGCATCGAGCTGAAGGGCATCGAC
TTCAAGGAGGACGGCAACATCCTGGGGCACAAGCTGGAGTACAACTACAACAGCCACAACGTCTATATCA
CCGCCGACAAGCAGAAGAACGGCATCAAGGTGAACTTCAAGATCCGCCACAACATCGAGGACGGCAGCGT
GCAGCTCGCCGACCACTACCAGCAGAACACCCCCATCGGCGACGGCCCCGTGCTGCTGCCCGACAACCAC
TACCTGAGCACCCAGTCCGCCCTGAGCAAAGACCCCAACGAGAAGCGCGATCATATGGTCCTGCTGGAGT
TCGTGACCGCCGCCGGGATCACTCTCGGCACCGACGAGCTGTACAAGTAACCGGTCGCCACCATGGTGAG
CAAGGGCGAGGAGAATAACATGGCCATCATCAAGGAGTTCATGCGCTTCAAGGTGCGCATGGAGGGCTCC
GTGAACGGCCACGAGTTCGAGATCGAGGGCGAGGGCGAGGGCCGCCCCTACGAGGGCACCCAGACCGCCA
AGCTGAAGGTGACCAAGGGTGGCCCCCTGCCCTTCGCCTGGGACATCCTAACCCCCAACTTCACCTACGG
CTCCAAGGCCTACGTGAAGCACCCCGCCGACATCCCCGACTACTTGAAGCTGTCCTTCCCCGAGGGCTTC
AAGTGGGAGCGCGTGATGAACTTCGAGGACGGCGGCGTGGTGACCGTGACCCAGGACTCCTCCCTGCAGG
ACGGCGAGTTCATCTACAAGGTGAAGCTGCGCGGCACCAACTTCCCCTCCGACGGCCCCGTAATGCAGAA
GAAGACCATGGGCTGGGAGGCCTCCTCCGAGCGGATGTACCCCGAGGACGGCGCCCTGAAGGGCGAGATC
AAGATGAGGCTGAAGCTGAAGGACGGCGGCCACTACGACGCTGAGGTCAAGACCACCTACAAGGCCAAGA
AGCCCGTGCAGCTGCCCGGCGCCTACATCGTCGGCATCAAGTTGGACATCACCTCCCACAACGAGGACTA
CACCATCGTGGAACTGTACGAACGCGCCGAGGGCCGCCACTCCACCGGCGGCATGGACGAGCTGTATAAG
TAAGCGGCCGCGACTCTAGATCATAATCAGCCATACCACATTTGTAGAGGTTTTACTTGCTTTAAAAAAC
CTCCCACACCTCCCCCTGAACCTGAAACATAAAATGAATGCAATTGTTGTTGTTAACTTGTTTATTGCAG
CTTATAATGGTTACAAATAAAGCAATAGCATCACAAATTTCACAAATAAAGCATTTTTTTCACTGCATTC
TAGTTGTGGTTTGTCCAAACTCATCAATGTATCTTAAGGCGTAAATTGTAAGCGTTAATATTTTGTTAAA
ATTCGCGTTAAATTTTTGTTAAATCAGCTCATTTTTTAACCAATAGGCCGAAATCGGCAAAATCCCTTAT
AAATCAAAAGAATAGACCGAGATAGGGT
[37 nt withheld, positions 3669-3705]
AAAGAACGTGGACTCCAACGTCAAAGG
[49 nt withheld, positions 3733-3781]
T
[91 nt withheld, positions 3783-3873]
G
[124 nt withheld, positions 3875-3998]
CAGGTGGCACTTTTCGGGGAAATGTGCGCGGAACCCCTATTTGTTTATTTTTCTAAATACATTCAAATAT
GTATCCGCTCATGAGACAATAACCCTGATAAATGCTTCAATAATATTGAAAAAGGAAGAGTCCTGAGGCG
GAAAGAACCAGCTGTGGAATGTGTGTCAGTTAGGGTGTGGAAAGTCCCCAGGCTCCCCAGCAGGCAGAAG
TATGCAAAGCATGCATCTCAATTAGTCAGCAACCAGGTGTGGAAAGTCCCCAGGCTCCCCAGCAGGCAGA
AGTATGCAAAGCATGCATCTCAATTAGTCAGCAACCATAGTCCCGCCCCTAACTCCGCCCATCCCGCCCC
TAACTCCGCCCAGTTCCGCCCATTCTCCGCCCCATGGCTGACTAATTTTTTTTATTTATGCAGAGGCCGA
GGCCGCCTCGGCCTCTGAGCTATTCCAGAAGTAGTGAGGAGGCTTTTTTGGAGGCCTAGGCTTTTGCAAA
GATCGATCAAGAGACAGGATGAGGATCGTTTCGCATGATTGAACAAGATGGATTGCACGCAGGTTCTCCG
GCCGCTTGGGTGGAGAGGCTATTCGGCTATGACTGGGCACAACAGACAATCGGCTGCTCTGATGCCGCCG
TGTTCCGGCTGTCAGCGCAGGGGCGCCCGGTTCTTTTTGTCAAGACCGACCTGTCCGGTGCCCTGAATGA
ACTGCAAGACGAGGCAGCGCGGCTATCGTGGCTGGCCACGACGGGCGTTCCTTGCGCAGCTGTGCTCGAC
GTTGTCACTGAAGCGGGAAGGGACTGGCTGCTATTGGGCGAAGTGCCGGGGCAGGATCTCCTGTCATCTC
ACCTTGCTCCTGCCGAGAAAGTATCCATCATGGCTGATGCAATGCGGCGGCTGCATACGCTTGATCCGGC
TACCTGCCCATTCGACCACCAAGCGAAACATCGCATCGAGCGAGCACGTACTCGGATGGAAGCCGGTCTT
GTCGATCAGGATGATCTGGACGAAGAGCATCAGGGGCTCGCGCCAGCCGAACTGTTCGCCAGGCTCAAGG
CGAGCATGCCCGACGGCGAGGATCTCGTCGTGACCCATGGCGATGCCTGCTTGCCGAATATCATGGTGGA
AAATGGCCGCTTTTCTGGATTCATCGACTGTGGCCGGCTGGGTGTGGCGGACCGCTATCAGGACATAGCG
TTGGCTACCCGTGATATTGCTGAAGAGCTTGGCGGCGAATGGGCTGACCGCTTCCTCGTGCTTTACGGTA
TCGCCGCTCCCGATTCGCAGCGCATCGCCTTCTATCGCCTTCTTGACGAGTTCTTCTGAGCGGGACTCTG
GGGTTCGAAATGACCGACCAAGCGACGCCCAACCTGCCATCACGAGATTTCGATTCCACCGCCGCCTTCT
ATGAAAGGTTGGGCTTCGGAATCGTTTTCCGGGACGCCGGCTGGATGATCCTCCAGCGCGGGGATCTCAT
GCTGGAGTTCTTCGCCCACCCTAGGGGGAGGCTAACTGAAACACGGAAGGAGACAATACCGGAAGGAACC
CGCGCTATGACGGCAATAAAAAGACAGAATAAAACGCACGGTGTTGGGTCGTTTGTTCATAAACGCGGGG
TTCGGTCCCAGGGCTGGCACTCTGTCGATACCCCACCGAGACCCCATTGGGGCCAATACGCCCGCGTTTC
TTCCTTTTCCCCACCCCACCCCCCAAGTTCGGGTGAAGGCCCAGGGCTCGCAGCCAACGTCGGGGCGGCA
GGCCCTGCCATAGCCTCAGGTTACTCATATATACTTTAGATTGATTTAAAACTTCATTTTTAATTTAAAA
GGATCTAGGTGAAGATCCTTTTTGATAATCTCATGACCAAAATCCCTTAACGTGAGTTTTCGTTCCACTG
AGCGTCAGACCCCGTAGAAAAGATCAAAGGATCTTCTTGAGATCCTTTTTTTCTGCGCGTAATCTGCTGC
TTGCAAACAAAAAAACCACCGCTACCAGCGGTGGTTTGTTTGCCGGATCAAGAGCTACCAACTCTTTTTC
CGAAGGTAACTGGCTTCAGCAGAGCGCAGATACCAAATACTGTTCTTCTAGTGTAGCCGTAGTTAGGCCA
CCACTTCAAGAACTCTGTAGCACCGCCTACATACCTCGCTCTGCTAATCCTGTTACCAGTGGCTGCTGCC
AGTGGCGATAAGTCGTGTCTTACCGGGTTGGACTCAAGACGATAGTTACCGGATAAGGCGCAGCGGTCGG
GCTGAACGGGGGGTTCGTGCACACAGCCCAGCTTGGAGCGAACGACCTACACCGAACTGAGATACCTACA
GCGTGAGCTATGAGAAAGCGCCACGCTTCCCGAAGGGAGAAAGGCGGACAGGTATCCGGTAAGCGGCAGG
GTCGGAACAGGAGAGCGCACGAGGGAGCTTCCAGGGGGAAACGCCTGGTATCTTTATAGTCCTGTCGGGT
TTCGCCACCTCTGACTTGAGCGTCGATTTTTGTGATGCTCGTCAGGGGGGCGGAGCCTATGGAAAAACGC
CAGCAACGCGGCCTTTTTACGGTTCCTGGCCTTTTGCTGGCCTTTTGCTCACATGTTCTTTCCTGCGTTA
TCCCCTGATTCTGTGGATAACCGTATTACCGCCATGCAT
Features (pLannotate 1.2.2; 17 found; start..end, strand, type, name):
     61..364     +  enhancer       CMV enhancer: human cytomegalovirus immediate early enhancer
    365..568     +  promoter       CMV promoter: human cytomegalovirus (CMV) immediate early promoter
    591..614     +  misc_feature   MCS (fragment): multiple cloning site
    619..729     +  CDS            HBB (fragment): HBB_GORGO - Experimental evidence at protein level: Swiss-Prot protein existence level 1. Involved in oxygen transport from the lung to the various peripheral tissues. From Gorilla gorilla gorilla (Western lowland gorilla).
    713..796     +  intron         chimeric intron (fragment): chimera between introns from human β-globin and immunoglobulin heavy chain genes
   1854..2570    +  CDS            EGFP: the original enhanced GFP (Yang et al., 1996) mammalian codon-optimized
   2583..3290    +  CDS            mStrawberry: mStrawberry is a basic (constitutively fluorescent) red fluorescent protein published in 2004, derived from Discosoma sp.. It is reported to be a somewhat slowly-maturing monomer with low acid sensitivity.
   3309..3392    +  CDS            large T antigen (fragment): large T antigen from SV40 (simian virus 40)
   3415..3536    +  polyA_signal   SV40 poly(A) signal: SV40 polyadenylation signal
   3570..3998    -  rep_origin     f1 ori (sequence partly withheld): f1 bacteriophage origin of replication; arrow indicates direction of (+) strand synthesis
   4025..4129    +  promoter       AmpR promoter: bla
   4131..4488    +  promoter       SV40 promoter: SV40 enhancer and early promoter
   4523..5317    +  CDS            NeoR/KanR: aminoglycoside phosphotransferase from Tn5; aph(3')-II (or nptII); confers resistance to neomycin, kanamycin, and G418 (Geneticin®)
   5338..5490    +  CDS            ble (fragment): BLE_KLEPN - Experimental evidence at protein level: Swiss-Prot protein existence level 1. Binding protein with a strong affinity to the bleomycin family of antibiotics. Binds to CL990; an antimitotic-antibiotic compound. From Klebsiella pneumoniae.
   5549..5596    +  polyA_signal   HSV TK poly(A) signal: herpes simplex virus thymidine kinase polyadenylation signal (Cole and Stacy, 1985)
   5687..5703    -  polyA_signal   bGH poly(A) signal (fragment): bovine growth hormone polyadenylation signal
   5925..6513    +  rep_origin     ori: high-copy-number ColE1/pMB1/pBR322/pUC origin of replication
