[The description below was written by a language model from this plasmid's Addgene catalogue record and pLannotate feature annotations shown in this document.]
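Description:
pFlare9A-Clip2E9 Mutant is a mammalian expression plasmid that serves as a dual-fluorescence splicing minigene reporter for alternative exon 9 of mouse Clip2 (CLIP-115). It is built on the pFlare9A backbone, a 6.6 kb high-copy plasmid with a ColE1/pUC-type origin and an f1 origin. A single NeoR/KanR (Tn5 aminoglycoside phosphotransferase) cassette is driven by tandem bacterial (AmpR) and SV40 early promoters and terminated by the HSV TK poly(A) signal. This cassette provides kanamycin selection in bacteria and G418 selection in mammalian cells.

The reporter unit is driven by the CMV immediate-early enhancer and promoter. Downstream of these lie a β-globin-derived exon fragment and part of a β-globin-type intron. They are followed by an unannotated stretch of roughly 1 kb that corresponds in position to the 923 bp Clip2 genomic insert, cloned between EcoRI and BamHI sites and containing exon 9 with flanking intronic sequence. After the insert come EGFP and an mStrawberry-like red fluorescent protein coding sequence in series, then a short SV40 large T antigen fragment and the SV40 poly(A) signal. The record does not spell out the reporter logic. In reporters of this design, inclusion or skipping of the test exon determines which fluorescent protein is translated, so the green-to-red ratio would report the splicing choice in transfected cells.

In this mutant version, candidate PTBP2 binding sites in the Clip2 fragment have been deleted. Comparing it with a wild-type minigene would test whether PTBP2 regulates exon 9 directly through those sites, in the context of work on neuron-specific splicing programs during axon formation.
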