Addgene plasmid #209575: pFlare9A-Clip2E9 Mutant
Purpose: minigene construct for Clip2 E9 alternative splicing, potential PTBP2 binding sites are deleted
Depositing lab: Sika Zheng. Depositing organization: University of California, Riverside. Publication: Axonogenesis Is Coordinated by Neuron-Specific Alternative Splicing Programming and Splicing Regulator PTBP2. Zhang M, Ergin V, Lin L, Stork C, Chen L, Zheng S. Neuron. 2019 Feb 20;101(4):690-706.e10. doi: 10.1016/j.neuron.2019.01.022. Epub 2019 Feb 4. PubMed 30733148.
Backbone
  Vector backbone: pFlare9A
  Vector type: Mammalian Expression
  Selectable markers: Neomycin (select with G418)
Growth in bacteria
  Bacterial resistance: Kanamycin, 50 μg/mL
  Growth temperature: 37°C
  Growth strain: DH5alpha
  Copy number: High Copy
Gene/Insert
  Gene/Insert name: Clip2 (alt name: Clip1; Cyln2; WSCR4; wbscr4; CLIP-115; mKIAA0291; B230327O20)
  Species: M. musculus (mouse)
  Insert size (bp): 923
  Mutation: ACGCGTTTCTGAATTCTTCTAACTGCCCTCAAATGCACGGTGGCATGTGCACAGGCACACATACTAAATGAATAAATAAAATGCACCTAACAAACAAAGAAAGACTGACTCTTTAAATCCCACAAAGGAAGAAACTGGGGTACCCATAGCCACTGCGTTATCAGAGGCTGGCAAGGGGTGGTTCCCAGAGCCTCTTCTGCCTTGAACACACGCCCAGCTAGCCCCAGTGATGGGAGGGCACCCAGGAGAAAGCAATTCCGGCTCATTGAAGTCTTGTTCACGGAAGATGACGCACGGAATATTCCTTTCCCCACGTCCCTGCCTTCCCTGTCCACCCTGCCATCCCTCCCCCACCCCCGCCCTGGGTGGAGCAGACCCAGACCCAGCTGGAGCACGCGCGCATTGGGGAGCTGGAGCAGAGCCTGCTATTGGAGAAGGCGCAGGCCGAGCGGCTGCTCAGAGAATTAGCGGATAACAGGGTAAACCGCGCCTGCCACTGTCACCCACCCGGCCAGCGCCTTGGCCCCTAGATGCCCCCTTTGCTTTTTAAATCATTTCCTCTGCCATCACAATGGCTCCTCTTACTATTGCTTTTTGGAGACCCTTCTGAACTCCCCTCTGGGAGGGAAGCTGAGATTTAGAGTCAAGCTCACTGTGGCCAAGTAGTGCTCTTAGGGAAGGGGGGTTTGGTCCTCTGGGATTTCTTCCAAGTTCATTGCTCCTTGAGCAGAGGTGTCTCTGTGAGACCTTCCCTGTGCCTCCCTCCTGTCCCTTGCCAGAAAGAAGCCTTCTTGGAGTGGCCTGCCCCTTACTTGGATAGACATGGGCTTCCTTGGCAGGAATGCAGACCCAGAGTGTTCTAGCCTAGAGAATCTTAAGATGGCAGCAGAGAGCCAACCTGGAGGACGGATCCATAGTCGACC
  Entrez Gene: Clip2 (a.k.a. B230327O20, CLIP-115, Clip1, Cyln2, WSCR4, mKIAA0291, wbscr4)
  Promoter: CMV
  Cloning method: Restriction Enzyme; 5′ cloning site EcoRI (not destroyed); 3′ cloning site BamHI (not destroyed)
  Sequencing primers: 5′ pflare 593 forward: TAGCGCTACCGGACTCAGAT; 3′ pflare 1103 reverse: TGGTGCAGATGAACTTCAGG
Terms and licenses: Academic/Nonprofit Terms; Industry Terms: Not Available to Industry
How to cite: pFlare9A-Clip2E9 Mutant was a gift from Sika Zheng (Addgene plasmid # 209575 ; http://n2t.net/addgene:209575 ; RRID:Addgene_209575)
